>Addgene plasmid #15566 | pSUPER.MRE11i | addgene partial sequence | sequence record 21928 | 15566 with T7
CCGCGGGGGCGGCCGCTCTGAACTAGTGGATCCCCCGGGCTGCAGGAATTCGAACGCTGACGTCATCAAC
CCGCTCCAAGGAATCGCGGGCCCAGTGTCACTAGGCGGGAACACCCAGCGCGCGTGCGCCCTGGCAGGAA
GATGGCTGTGAGGGACAGGGGAGTGGCGCCCTGCAATATTTGCATGTCGCTATGTGTTCTGGGAAATCAC
CATAAACGTGAAATGTCTTTGGATTTGGGAATCTTATAAGTTCTGTATGAGACCACAGATCCCCGGCACT
GAGAAACATGCAATTCAAGAGATTGCATGTTTCTCAGTGCCTTTTTGGAAAAGCTTATCGATACCGTCGA
CCTCGAGGGGGGGCCCGGTACCAGCTTTTGTTCCCTTTAGTGAGGGTTAATTTCGAGCTTGGCGTAATCA
TGGTCATAGCTGTTTCCTGTGTGAAATTGTTATCCGCTCACAATTCCACACAACATACGAGCCGGAAGCA
TAAAGTGTAAAGCCTGGGGTGCCTAATGAGTGAGCTAACTCACATTAATTGCGTTGCGCTCACTGCCCGC
TTTCCAGTCGGGAAACCTGTCGTGCCAGCTGCATTAATGAATCGGCCAACGCGCGGGGAGAGGCGGTTTG
CGTATTGGGCGCTCTTCCGCTTCCTCGCTCACTGACTCGCTGCGCTCGGTCGTTCGGCTGCGGCGAGCGG
TATCAGCTCACTCAAAGGCGGTAATACGGTTATCCACAGAATCAGGGGATAACGCAGGAAAGAACATGTG
AGCAAAAGGCCAGCAAAAGGCCAGGAACCGTAAAAAGGCCGCGTTGCTGGCGTTTTTCCATAGGCTCCGC
CCCCCTGACGAGCATCACAAAAATCGACGCTCAAGTCAGANGTGGCGAAACCCGACAGGACTATAAAGAT
ACCAGGCGTTTCCCCCTGGAAGCTCCCTCGTGCGCTCTCCTGTTCCGACCCTGCCTACGAACGCCTTC
