[The description below was written by a language model from this plasmid's Addgene catalogue record.]
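Description:
pSUPER.MRE11i is a mammalian RNA interference plasmid built on the pSUPER backbone (about 3.2 kb without insert) and designed to knock down human MRE11 by expressing a short hairpin RNA. It is propagated in E. coli as a high-copy plasmid under ampicillin selection. The record lists no mammalian selection marker and no viral elements, so it appears to be a vector delivered by transfection rather than by viral packaging.

The payload is a roughly 60 bp annealed-oligonucleotide insert cloned between the BglII and HindIII sites. It encodes a sense stretch matching the MRE11 transcript, a short loop, the reverse-complementary antisense stretch, and a run of thymidines that acts as a transcription terminator. The record does not name the promoter. pSUPER vectors generally use the RNA polymerase III H1 promoter, which gives a small transcript with a defined start and a short uridine overhang at its end. This transcript folds into a stem-loop that cellular machinery processes into an siRNA directed against MRE11 mRNA. T7 and M13 reverse primer sites flank the cassette and allow the hairpin insert to be checked by sequencing.

MRE11 (also known as MRE11A or ATLD) is a nuclease component of the DNA double-strand break sensing and repair machinery that acts together with ATM signalling. The associated publication examined how ATM enhances HIV-1 replication by stimulating Rev function. This suggests the construct was used to deplete MRE11 in human cells to test the role of DNA damage response factors in that process. It should also suit general loss-of-function studies of MRE11 in human cell lines.
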