Addgene plasmid #15566: pSUPER.MRE11i
Depositing lab: Didier Trono. Depositing organization: Swiss Federal Institute of Technology (EPFL). Publication: Ataxia-telangiectasia-mutated (ATM) protein can enhance human immunodeficiency virus type 1 replication by stimulating Rev function. Ariumi Y, Trono D. J Virol. 2006 Mar . 80(5):2445-52. 10.1128/JVI.80.5.2445-2452.2006 PubMed 16474151.
Backbone
  Vector backbone: pSUPER
  Backbone size w/o insert (bp): 3176
  Vector type: Mammalian Expression, RNAi
Growth in bacteria
  Bacterial resistance: Ampicillin, 100 μg/mL
  Growth temperature: 37°C
  Growth strain: DH5alpha
  Copy number: High Copy
Gene/Insert
  Gene/Insert name: MRE11 shRNA (alt name: MRE11)
  Species: H. sapiens (human)
  Insert size (bp): 60
  Entrez Gene: MRE11 (a.k.a. ATLD, HNGS1, MRE11A, MRE11B)
  Cloning method: Restriction Enzyme; 5′ cloning site BglII (not destroyed); 3′ cloning site HindIII (not destroyed)
  Sequencing primers: 5′ T7; 3′ M13R
Terms and licenses: Academic/Nonprofit Terms; Industry Terms: Not Available to Industry
Depositor comments: Sense oligo sequence used for cloning: MRE11, 5'-GATCCCCGGC ACTGAGAAAC ATGCAATTCA AGAGATTGCA TGTTTCTCAG TGCCTTTTTG GAAA-3'.
How to cite: pSUPER.MRE11i was a gift from Didier Trono (Addgene plasmid # 15566 ; http://n2t.net/addgene:15566 ; RRID:Addgene_15566)
